>Addgene plasmid #20890 | BAT-lux | addgene partial sequence | sequence record 26684 | RVprimer3 5'-CTAGCAAAATAGGCTGTCCC-3'
NAGGCGACTTTCTCTATCGATAGGTACCGGGCCCGACGTCGCATGCTCCCGGCCGCCATGGCGGCCGCGG
GAATTCGATTAAGGACCTCAGAATCATCAAAGGACCTCAGAATCATCAAAGGACCTCAGAATCATCAAAG
GACCTCAGAATCATCAAAGGACCTCAGAATCATCAAAGGCCTCAGAATCATCAAAGGACCTCAGAATCAT
CAAAGGACCTTCAGAATCACTAGTGAATTCGCGGCCGCCTGCAGGTCGACAGACTGACAATAACCACGAG
CAACAGTACATCAAAGTATTTATATTTTTTTCATTTCCCCCAAAACACATCCTGGACACACCCTTTGTCC
CCTGTTGATATAAAGTCTCCCAGGACAGAGTGGACCAACATTTTGGGAGACAGAGATAAGCTTGGCATTC
CGGTACTGTTGGTAAAGCCACCATGGAAGACGCCAAAAACATAAAGAAAGGCCCGGCGCCATTCTATCCG
CTGGAAGATGGAACCGCTGGAGAGCAACTGCATAAGGCTATGAAGAGATACGCCCTGGTTCCTGGAACAA
TTGCTTTTACAGATGCACATATCGAGGTGGACATCACTTACGCTGAGTACTTCGAAATGTCCGTTCGGTT
GGCAGAAGCTATGAAACGATATGGGCTGAATACAAATCACAGAATCGTCGTATGCAGTGAAAACTCTCTT
CAATTCTTTATGCCGGTGTTGGGCGCGTTTTTNNTCGGAGTTGCCTGATGCGCCCGCGAACGACATTTAT
ANTGAACGTGAATTGCTCAACAGTNTGGGCATTCGCAGCCTACCGTGGTGTTCGTTCCAAAGGGGTTGCA
AAANTTTG
