[The description below was written by a language model from this plasmid's Addgene catalogue record.]
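Description:
BAT-lux is a Wnt/beta-catenin-responsive luciferase reporter built on the pGL3basic backbone, a promoterless firefly luciferase vector of about 4.8 kb intended for transfection into mammalian cells. It is propagated in E. coli as a high-copy plasmid under ampicillin selection. No feature table accompanies the record, so details such as the replication origin or polyadenylation signals are not listed, although they would be expected to follow the standard pGL3basic layout.

The insert is a synthetic regulatory cassette of roughly 350 bp, cloned between the KpnI and HindIII sites of the polylinker, both of which are preserved. It consists of seven multimerized TCF-binding elements fused upstream of the minimal promoter of the Xenopus laevis Siamois gene, a direct Wnt target. On its own the minimal promoter should support only low basal transcription. When canonical Wnt signaling stabilizes beta-catenin, the protein enters the nucleus and associates with TCF/LEF factors bound to the multimerized sites, converting them into transcriptional activators and driving the downstream luciferase gene. Luciferase activity therefore serves as a quantitative readout of beta-catenin/TCF transcriptional activity.

According to the depositor, the promoter responds to Wnt/beta-catenin signaling in Xenopus embryos and in human cell lines. The construct is typically used in transient reporter assays to measure pathway activation or inhibition by ligands, genetic perturbations or compounds. The associated publication concerns mapping Wnt/beta-catenin signaling during mouse development and in colorectal tumors.
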