Addgene plasmid #20890: BAT-lux
Depositing lab: Stefano Piccolo. Depositing organization: University of Padua. Publication: Mapping Wnt/beta-catenin signaling during mouse development and in colorectal tumors. Maretto S, Cordenonsi M, Dupont S, Braghetta P, Broccoli V, Hassan AB, Volpin D, Bressan GM, Piccolo S. Proc Natl Acad Sci U S A. 2003 Mar 18. 100(6):3299-304. 10.1073/pnas.0434590100 PubMed 12626757.
Backbone
  Vector backbone: pGL3basic
  Backbone size w/o insert (bp): 4800
  Vector type: Mammalian Expression, Luciferase
Growth in bacteria
  Bacterial resistance: Ampicillin, 100 μg/mL
  Growth temperature: 37°C
  Growth strain: DH5alpha
  Copy number: High Copy
Gene/Insert
  Gene/Insert name: 7xTCF binding sites, Siamois minimal promoter
  Species: X. laevis (frog)
  Insert size (bp): 350
  Mutation: 7 multimerized TCF-binding elements fused upstream of the xSiamois minimal promoter
  Cloning method: Restriction Enzyme; 5′ cloning site KpnI (not destroyed); 3′ cloning site HindIII (not destroyed)
  Sequencing primers: 5′ n/a; 3′ n/a
Terms and licenses: Academic/Nonprofit Terms; Industry Terms: Not Available to Industry
Depositor comments: Wnt/beta-catenin responsive promoter in Xenopus embryos and human cell lines
How to cite: BAT-lux was a gift from Stefano Piccolo (Addgene plasmid # 20890 ; http://n2t.net/addgene:20890 ; RRID:Addgene_20890)
